>Addgene plasmid #245948 | XAC1 Y82F | addgene full sequence | sequence record 490273 | Addgene NGS Result
CTGTAACCTTGCGGATAAACTAGGGGGCAACACTGTAGTTTCCCTTGAAGGCAAATCCGTGAGAAGTTGA
GATCTCATCGAATTCTGCAGATATCCAGCACAGTGGCGGCCGCTCGAGTCTAGAGGGCCCGTTTAAACCC
GCTGATCAGCCTCGACTGTGCCTTCTAGTTGCCAGCCATCTGTTGTTTGCCCCTCCCCCGTGCCTTCCTT
GACCCTGGAAGGTGCCACTCCCACTGTCCTTTCCTAATAAAATGAGGAAATTGCATCGCATTGTCTGAGT
AGGTGTCATTCTATTCTGGGGGGTGGGGTGGGGCAGGACAGCAAGGGGGAGGATTGGGAAGACAATAGCA
GGCATGCTGGGGATGCGGTGGGCTCTATGGCTTCTGAGGCGGAAAGAACCAGTGGCGGTAATACGGTTAT
CCACAGAATCAGGGGATAACGCAGGAAAGAACATGTGAGCAAAAGGCCAGCAAAAGGCCAGGAACCGTAA
AAAGGCCGCGTTGCTGGCGTTTTTCCATAGGCTCCGCCCCCCTGACGAGCATCACAAAAATCGACGCTCA
AGTCAGAGGTGGCGAAACCCGACAGGACTATAAAGATACCAGGCGTTTCCCCCTGGAAGCTCCCTCGTGC
GCTCTCCTGTTCCGACCCTGCCGCTTACCGGATACCTGTCCGCCTTTCTCCCTTCGGGAAGCGTGGCGCT
TTCTCATAGCTCACGCTGTAGGTATCTCAGTTCGGTGTAGGTCGTTCGCTCCAAGCTGGGCTGTGTGCAC
GAACCCCCCGTTCAGCCCGACCGCTGCGCCTTATCCGGTAACTATCGTCTTGAGTCCAACCCGGTAAGAC
ACGACTTATCGCCACTGGCAGCAGCCACTGGTAACAGGATTAGCAGAGCGAGGTATGTAGGCGGTGCTAC
AGAGTTCTTGAAGTGGTGGCCTAACTACGGCTACACTAGAAGAACAGTATTTGGTATCTGCGCTCTGCTG
AAGCCAGTTACCTTCGGAAAAAGAGTTGGTAGCTCTTGATCCGGCAAACAAACCACCGCTGGTAGCGGTG
GTTTTTTTGTTTGCAAGCAGCAGATTACGCGCAGAAAAAAAGGATCTCAAGAAGATCCTTTGATCTTTTC
TACGGGGTCTGACGCTCAGTGGAACGAAAACTCACGTTAAGGGATTTTGGTCATGAGATTATCAAAAAGG
ATCTTCACCTAGATCCTTTTAAATTAAAAATGAAGTTTTAAATCAATCTAAAGTATATATGAGTAACCTG
AGGCTATGGCAGGGCCTGCCGCCCCGACGTTGGCTGCGAGCCCTGGGCCTTCACCCGAACTTGGGGGGTG
GGGTGGGGAAAAGGAAGAAACGCGGGCGTATTGGCCCCAATGGGGTCTCGGTGGGGTATCGACAGAGTGC
CAGCCCTGGGACCGAACCCCGCGTTTATGAACAAACGACCCAACACCGTGCGTTTTATTCTGTCTTTTTA
TTGCCGTCATAGCGCGGGTTCCTTCCGGTATTGTCTCCTTCCGTGTTTCAGTTAGCCTCCCCCTAGGGTG
GGCGAAGAACTCCAGCATGAGATCCCCGCGCTGGAGGATCATCCAGCCGGCGTCCCGGAAAACGATTCCG
AAGCCCAACCTTTCATAGAAGGCGGCGGTGGAATCGAAATCTCGTGATGGCAGGTTGGGCGTCGCTTGGT
CGGTCATTTCGAACCCCAGAGTCCCGCTCAGAAGAACTCGTCAAGAAGGCGATAGAAGGCGATGCGCTGC
GAATCGGGAGCGGCGATACCGTAAAGCACGAGGAAGCGGTCAGCCCATTCGCCGCCAAGCTCTTCAGCAA
TATCACGGGTAGCCAACGCTATGTCCTGATAGCGGTCCGCCACACCCAGCCGGCCACAGTCGATGAATCC
AGAAAAGCGGCCATTTTCCACCATGATATTCGGCAAGCAGGCATCGCCATGGGTCACGACGAGATCCTCG
CCGTCGGGCATGCTCGCCTTGAGCCTGGCGAACAGTTCGGCTGGCGCGAGCCCCTGATGCTCTTCGTCCA
GATCATCCTGATCGACAAGACCGGCTTCCATCCGAGTACGTGCTCGCTCGATGCGATGTTTCGCTTGGTG
GTCGAATGGGCAGGTAGCCGGATCAAGCGTATGCAGCCGCCGCATTGCATCAGCCATGATGGATACTTTC
TCGGCAGGAGCAAGGTGAGATGACAGGAGATCCTGCCCCGGCACTTCGCCCAATAGCAGCCAGTCCCTTC
CCGCTTCAGTGACAACGTCGAGCACAGCTGCGCAAGGAACGCCCGTCGTGGCCAGCCACGATAGCCGCGC
TGCCTCGTCTTGCAGTTCATTCAGGGCACCGGACAGGTCGGTCTTGACAAAAAGAACCGGGCGCCCCTGC
GCTGACAGCCGGAACACGGCGGCATCAGAGCAGCCGATTGTCTGTTGTGCCCAGTCATAGCCGAATAGCC
TCTCCACCCAAGCGGCCGGAGAACCTGCGTGCAATCCATCTTGTTCAATCATGCGAAACGATCCTCATCC
TGTCTCTTGATCGATCTTTGCAAAAGCCTAGGCCTCCAAAAAAGCCTCCTCACTACTTCTGGAATAGCTC
AGAGGCCGAGGCGGCCTCGGCCTCTGCATAAATAAAAAAAATTAGTCAGCCATGGGGCGGAGAATGGGCG
GAACTGGGCGGAGTTAGGGGCGGGATGGGCGGAGTTAGGGGCGGGACTATGGTTGCTGACTAATTGAGAT
GCATGCTTTGCATACTTCTGCCTGCTGGGGAGCCTGGGGACTTTCCACACCTGGTTGCTGACTAATTGAG
ATGCATGCTTTGCATACTTCTGCCTGCTGGGGAGCCTGGGGACTTTCCACACCCTAACTGACACACATTC
CACAGCTGGTTCTTTCCGCCTCAGGACTCTTCCTTTTTCAATAAATCAATCTAAAGTATATATGAGTAAA
CTTGGTCTGACAGTTACCAATGCTTAATCAGTGAGGCACCTATCTCAGCGATCTGTCTATTTCGTTCATC
CATAGTTGCCTGACTCCCCGTCGTGTAGATAACTACGATACGGGAGGGCTTACCATCTGGCCCCAGTGCT
GCAATGATACCGCGAGACCCACGCTCACCGGCTCCAGATTTATCAGCAATAAACCAGCCAGCCGGAAGGG
CCGAGCGCAGAAGTGGTCCTGCAACTTTATCCGCCTCCATCCAGTCTATTAATTGTTGCCGGGAAGCTAG
AGTAAGTAGTTCGCCAGTTAATAGTTTGCGCAACGTTGTTGCCATTGCTACAGGCATCGTGGTGTCACGC
TCGTCGTTTGGTATGGCTTCATTCAGCTCCGGTTCCCAACGATCAAGGCGAGTTACATGATCCCCCATGT
TGTGCAAAAAAGCGGTTAGCTCCTTCGGTCCTCCGATCGTTGTCAGAAGTAAGTTGGCCGCAGTGTTATC
ACTCATGGTTATGGCAGCACTGCATAATTCTCTTACTGTCATGCCATCCGTAAGATGCTTTTCTGTGACT
GGTGAGTACTCAACCAAGTCATTCTGAGAATAGTGTATGCGGCGACCGAGTTGCTCTTGCCCGGCGTCAA
TACGGGATAATACCGCGCCACATAGCAGAACTTTAAAAGTGCTCATCATTGGAAAACGTTCTTCGGGGCG
AAAACTCTCAAGGATCTTACCGCTGTTGAGATCCAGTTCGATGTAACCCACTCGTGCACCCAACTGATCT
TCAGCATCTTTTACTTTCACCAGCGTTTCTGGGTGAGCAAAAACAGGAAGGCAAAATGCCGCAAAAAAGG
GAATAAGGGCGACACGGAAATGTTGAATACTCATACTCTTCCTTTTTCAATATTATTGAAGCATTTATCA
GGGTTATTGTCTCATGAGCGGATACATATTTGAATGTATTTAGAAAAATAAACAAATAGGGGTTCCGCGC
ACATTTCCCCGAAAAGTGCCACCTG
[124 nt withheld, positions 3946-4069]
C
[91 nt withheld, positions 4071-4161]
A
[49 nt withheld, positions 4163-4211]
CCTTTGACGTTGGAGTCCACGTTCTTT
[37 nt withheld, positions 4239-4275]
ACCCTATCTCGGTCTATTCTTTTGATTTATAAGGGATTTTGCCGATTTCGGCCTATTGGTTAAAAAATGA
GCTGATTTAACAAAAATTTAACGCGAATTTTAACAAAATATTAACGCTTACAATTTACGCGCGCGTTGAC
ATTGATTATTGACTAGTTATTAATAGTAATCAATTACGGGGTCATTAGTTCATAGCCCATATATGGAGTT
CCGCGTTACATAACTTACGGTAAATGGCCCGCCTGGCTGACCGCCCAACGACCCCCGCCCATTGACGTCA
ATAATGACGTATGTTCCCATAGTAACGCCAATAGGGACTTTCCATTGACGTCAATGGGTGGAGTATTTAC
GGTAAACTGCCCACTTGGCAGTACATCAAGTGTATCATATGCCAAGTACGCCCCCTATTGACGTCAATGA
CGGTAAATGGCCCGCCTGGCATTATGCCCAGTACATGACCTTATGGGACTTTCCTACTTGGCAGTACATC
TACGTATTAGTCATCGCTATTACCATGGTGATGCGGTTTTGGCAGTACATCAATGGGCGTGGATAGCGGT
TTGACTCACGGGGATTTCCAAGTCTCCACCCCATTGACGTCAATGGGAGTTTGTTTTGGCACCAAAATCA
ACGGGACTTTCCAAAATGTCGTAACAACTCCGCCCCATTGACGCAAATGGGCGGTAGGCGTGTACGGTGG
GAGGTCTATATAAGCAGAGCTCTCTGGCTAACTAGAGAACCCACTGCTTACTGGCTTATCGAAATTAATA
CGACTCACTATAGGGAGACCCAAGCTGGCTAGCGTTTAAACTTAAGCTTGGTACCGAGCTCGGATCCGCG
GCCGCCACCATGGCCTCTGGTGTGATGGTCTCCGATGATGTCATTAAAGTATTTAATGAAATGAAGGTGC
GCCATCAACTCTCCCCAGAAGACGCCAAAAAACGCAAGAAGGCAGTTGTCTTCTGTCTTAGCGACGACAA
GAAAACCATCATTTTGGAACCAGGAAAGGAGATCTTGCAAGGAGATATCGGTTGTAACGTTGAAGATCCC
TACAAGACCTTTGTGAAGATGCTGCCCCGGAATGACTGCCGTTTTGCACTGTATGATGCACTCTACGAGA
CAAAGGAAACAAAGAAAGAGGATCTTGTTTTTGTGTTCTGGGCCCCTGAAGAAGCCTCACTTAAAAGTAA
AATGATCTACGCTAGCTCAAAAGATGCAATCAAGAAGAGATTACCAGGTATCAAACACGAGTGGCAAATA
AACACCTATGAAGATGTAAACGATCC
Features (pLannotate 1.2.2; 17 found; start..end, strand, type, name):
    156..380     +  polyA_signal   bGH poly(A) signal: bovine growth hormone polyadenylation signal
    384..402     +  promoter       SV40 promoter (fragment): SV40 enhancer and early promoter
    512..1100    -  rep_origin     ori: high-copy-number ColE1/pMB1/pBR322/pUC origin of replication
   1322..1338    +  polyA_signal   bGH poly(A) signal (fragment): bovine growth hormone polyadenylation signal
   1429..1476    -  polyA_signal   HSV TK poly(A) signal: herpes simplex virus thymidine kinase polyadenylation signal (Cole and Stacy, 1985)
   1535..1687    -  CDS            ble (fragment): BLE_KLEPN - Experimental evidence at protein level: Swiss-Prot protein existence level 1. Binding protein with a strong affinity to the bleomycin family of antibiotics. Binds to CL990; an antimitotic-antibiotic compound. From Klebsiella pneumoniae.
   1708..2502    -  CDS            NeoR/KanR: aminoglycoside phosphotransferase from Tn5; aph(3')-II (or nptII); confers resistance to neomycin, kanamycin, and G418 (Geneticin®)
   2537..2894    -  promoter       SV40 promoter: SV40 enhancer and early promoter
   2896..2913    -  promoter       AmpR promoter (fragment): bla
   2954..3814    -  CDS            AmpR: β-lactamase; bla; confers resistance to ampicillin, carbenicillin, and related antibiotics
   3815..3919    -  promoter       AmpR promoter: bla
   3946..4374    +  rep_origin     f1 ori (sequence partly withheld): f1 bacteriophage origin of replication; arrow indicates direction of (+) strand synthesis
   4413..4792    +  enhancer       CMV enhancer: human cytomegalovirus immediate early enhancer
   4793..4996    +  promoter       CMV promoter: human cytomegalovirus (CMV) immediate early promoter
   4992..5025    +  LTR            5' LTR (truncated) (fragment): truncated 5' long terminal repeat (LTR) from HIV-1
   5041..5059    +  promoter       T7 promoter: promoter for bacteriophage T7 RNA polymerase
   5125..67      +  CDS            cfl1-a (across the origin): COF1A_XENLA - Experimental evidence at protein level: Swiss-Prot protein existence level 1. May play a role in the regulation of cell morphology and cytoskeletal organization (By similarity). Binds to F-actin and exhibits pH-sensitive F-actin depolymerizing activity. Required for formation of the cleavage furrow during cytokinesis. From Xenopus laevis (African clawed frog).
