[The description below was written by a language model from this plasmid's Addgene catalogue record and pLannotate feature annotations shown in this document.]
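Description:
XAC1 Y82F is a pcDNA3.1-based expression plasmid carrying the Xenopus laevis cofilin 1 gene (cfl1, also known as XAC1, an actin-depolymerizing factor/cofilin family member) with a tyrosine-to-phenylalanine substitution at residue 82. The catalogue lists the vector type as frog expression, and the stated purpose is to express a form of XAC1 with a lower turnover rate. The record does not explain how the mutation achieves this. No epitope tag or fluorescent reporter is recorded, and the cloning sites are unspecified.

In the annotated full sequence (5,561 nt), the cofilin coding sequence spans the numbering origin of the circular map. It lies downstream of the human cytomegalovirus immediate-early enhancer and promoter and upstream of the bovine growth hormone polyadenylation signal, forming a standard constitutive RNA polymerase II expression unit. A T7 promoter between the CMV promoter and the insert could allow in vitro transcription or serve as a sequencing primer site. A short hit annotated as a truncated HIV-1 LTR fragment near the CMV promoter is probably an annotation artefact rather than a functional viral element. A separate cassette places the Tn5 aminoglycoside phosphotransferase (NeoR/KanR) under the SV40 enhancer/early promoter, with an HSV TK polyadenylation signal, allowing G418 selection of transfected cells. A ble fragment and other small partial features lie nearby. In bacteria the plasmid is maintained by a high-copy ColE1/pUC origin and selected with ampicillin through β-lactamase; an f1 origin is also present.

The depositor notes that Xenopus ADF/cofilins are not targeted by the shRNAs used in their work and can be expressed as active cofilin in mammalian cells. This suggests use in knockdown-and-rescue experiments on actin dynamics.
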