Addgene plasmid #245948: XAC1 Y82F
Purpose: Expressing XAC1 with lower turnover rate
Depositing lab: James Bamburg. Depositing organization: Colorado State University, Fort Collins. Publication: Xenopus laevis actin-depolymerizing factor/cofilin: a phosphorylation-regulated protein essential for development. Abe H, Obinata T, Minamide LS, Bamburg JR. J Cell Biol. 1996 Mar;132(5):871-85. doi: 10.1083/jcb.132.5.871. PubMed 8603919.
Backbone
  Vector backbone: pcDNA3.1
  Backbone manufacturer: Unknown
  Backbone size w/o insert (bp): 5428
  Vector type: Frog Expression
  Selectable markers: Neomycin (select with G418)
Growth in bacteria
  Bacterial resistance: Ampicillin, 100 μg/mL
  Growth temperature: 37°C
  Growth strain: DH5alpha
  Copy number: High Copy
Gene/Insert
  Gene/Insert name: cofilin 1 (cfl1) (alt name: XAC1)
  Species: X. laevis (frog)
  Mutation: Y82F
  Entrez Gene: cfl1.L (a.k.a. XELAEV_18022280mg, cfl1, cfl1-a, cfl1-b, cofilin-1, xac1, xac2)
  Promoter: CMV
  Cloning method: Restriction Enzyme; 5′ cloning site Unspecified (unknown if destroyed)
Terms and licenses: Academic/Nonprofit Terms; Industry Terms: Not Available to Industry
Depositor comments: Xenopus ADF/cofilins also are not targeted by shRNAs used here and can be expressed as active cofilin in mammalaian cells.
How to cite: XAC1 Y82F was a gift from James Bamburg (Addgene plasmid # 245948 ; http://n2t.net/addgene:245948 ; RRID:Addgene_245948)
